Addgene plasmid #29788: LacD_L165E/L275S_pET21a
Depositing lab: SeWon Suh. Depositing organization: Seoul National University. Publication: Crystal structures of LacD from Staphylococcus aureus and LacD.1 from Streptococcus pyogenes: insights into substrate specificity and virulence gene regulation. Lee SJ, Kim HS, Kim do J, Yoon HJ, Kim KH, Yoon JY, Suh SW. FEBS Lett. 2011 Jan 21. 585(2):307-12. 10.1016/j.febslet.2010.12.038 PubMed 21192932.
Backbone
  Vector backbone: pET21a
  Backbone size w/o insert (bp): 5000
  Vector type: Bacterial Expression
Growth in bacteria
  Bacterial resistance: Ampicillin, 100 μg/mL
  Growth temperature: 37°C
  Growth strain: DH5alpha
  Copy number: Low Copy
Gene/Insert
  Gene/Insert name: Tagatose 1,6-diphosphate aldolase (alt name: LacD)
  Species: S. aureus (strain COL)
  Insert size (bp): 978
  Mutation: L165E and L275S
  Tag / fusion protein: His (C terminal on backbone)
  Cloning method: Restriction Enzyme; 5′ cloning site NdeI (not destroyed); 3′ cloning site XhoI (not destroyed)
  Sequencing primers: 5′ T7
Terms and licenses: Academic/Nonprofit Terms; Industry Terms: Not Available to Industry
How to cite: LacD_L165E/L275S_pET21a was a gift from SeWon Suh (Addgene plasmid # 29788 ; http://n2t.net/addgene:29788 ; RRID:Addgene_29788)
