[The description below was written by a language model from this plasmid's Addgene catalogue record.]
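Description:
LacD_L165E/L275S_pET21a is a bacterial expression plasmid built on the pET21a backbone (about 5 kb without insert) for recombinant production of a mutant tagatose 1,6-diphosphate aldolase (LacD) from Staphylococcus aureus strain COL. It is selected with ampicillin, is recorded as low copy, and is maintained in a cloning strain such as DH5alpha. No feature table accompanies the record, so the regulatory elements are not itemised. However, pET21a-type vectors generally drive the insert from a T7 promoter under lac operator control, which fits the listed T7 sequencing primer. Expression from such a promoter requires a host that supplies T7 RNA polymerase, although the record does not name an expression strain.

The insert of about 978 bp was cloned between the NdeI and XhoI sites, both of which remain intact. NdeI places the gene's start codon at the vector's optimised translation initiation position. Cloning into XhoI joins the open reading frame to the backbone-encoded C-terminal His tag, which allows purification by immobilised metal affinity chromatography. The coding sequence carries two substitutions, L165E and L275S, but the record does not explain why they were introduced.

The associated publication reports crystal structures of S. aureus LacD and Streptococcus pyogenes LacD.1, with attention to substrate specificity and virulence gene regulation. The plasmid therefore appears to have been made to produce purified His-tagged double-mutant protein for structural and biochemical study of this lactose/galactose-pathway aldolase.
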