>Addgene plasmid #29788 | LacD_L165E/L275S_pET21a | addgene partial sequence | sequence record 35186 | 29788 with T7-term
GCTCTTCGGGCTTGTAGCAGCCGGATCTCAGTGGTGGTGGTGGTGGTGCTCGAGTTTTCTTTGTTTCCAA
GATGTCGCAGTATCTTTTAATACTTTATTTAAGTCATCAATATTTTTGAAACCAGTTGTACGTAACCATT
CACGAGCAGCATCTTCACCTTGTTCAATGTATACTTGAACAGCACCAGACCATGTAGCACGGCCACAAGA
TACCCCGTTGAATTTAGCACCAGCTTCGTGAGCAAATTTTAAAGTTTCTTGGAATAATTCCGCAGAAACA
CCAGCACTTAAGTAAATGTATGGTAAATGAGTTGCTGCATCTTGATCTTTAAAGTGTTGTGCCGCTTCCT
CTTTTGTATAAACCACTTCACCTTCAGCAAAGCCTTCTACATATTTCATGTTTACTGGTACTTCAACTTT
CAATACATCAACGTTAAAGCGTGGTTCTGAGAATAATTTCATTGCTTCGTTAACCTTTCTAGGCTTAACT
TTTGCGAATTCAACACTACCGTTATCAGGAATGTTGTCATCGTATGTTTCTACTTCTAAAAAGAATGGAA
TATCTTCTGCAACACATTCTGAACCGATTCTTTCAATGTATGCTTTCTTTTGAATGTTAATTTCTTCAGC
ATCATCAACATCATAGTAAAGTAAGAATTTAACAGCATTTGCGCCTTGTTCTTTTAAACGTTTTGCAGAC
CACTCTACTAAACAGTCAGGTAAACGACCTTTAGCGTTTACGTCATATCCAGTTTTTTCATAAGCAAGTA
ATAATCCACAATCTTTGTTACGTGCATCTGAAGCTGGTAAACCATACTCAGGATCTAATAAAATTGAAGA
TGCATATTGTGTTAATTCTTCCGCAACTAA
